Addgene plasmid #207220: pFUW-TetO-Lmo2
Purpose: doxycycline-inducible expression of Mouse Lmo2 in mammalian cells
Depositing lab: Filipe Pereira. Depositing organization: Center for Neuroscience and Cell Biology, University of Coimbra. Publication: Anchored screening identifies transcription factor blueprints underlying dendritic cell diversity and subset-specific anti-tumor immunity. Henriques-Oliveira L, Altman AR, Kurochkin I, Ascic E, Halitzki E, Matei A, Pértiga-Cabral D, Ulmert I, Holst S, Nair MS, Cunha PP, Park S, Vergani S, Kharas MG, Yuan J, Lahl K, Rosa FF, Pires CF, Pereira C-F. Immunity. 58, 1-20. October 2025. 10.1016/j.immuni.2025.08.001.
Backbone
  Vector backbone: pFUW-TetO
  Vector type: Mammalian Expression, Lentiviral
Growth in bacteria
  Bacterial resistance: Ampicillin, 100 μg/mL
  Growth temperature: 37°C
  Growth strain: NEB Stable
  Copy number: High Copy
Gene/Insert
  Gene/Insert name: pFUW-TetO-LMO2
  Species: M. musculus (mouse)
  Insert size (bp): 477
  GenBank ID: NM_131111.1
  Promoter: CMV
  Cloning method: Restriction Enzyme; 5′ cloning site XbaI (unknown if destroyed); 3′ cloning site BstBI (unknown if destroyed)
  Sequencing primers: 5′ TCCACGCTGTTTTGACCTCC
Terms and licenses: Academic/Nonprofit Terms; Industry Terms: Not Available to Industry
How to cite: pFUW-TetO-Lmo2 was a gift from Filipe Pereira (Addgene plasmid # 207220 ; http://n2t.net/addgene:207220 ; RRID:Addgene_207220)
