[The description below was written by a language model from this plasmid's Addgene catalogue record and pLannotate feature annotations shown in this document.]
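Description:
pFUW-TetO-Lmo2 is an HIV-1-derived lentiviral transfer plasmid built on the pFUW-TetO backbone for doxycycline-inducible expression of mouse Lmo2 in mammalian cells. In bacteria it is maintained by a high-copy ColE1/pUC-type origin and selected with ampicillin through the AmpR β-lactamase gene; an f1 origin is also present. Outside the viral region the backbone carries an SV40 promoter/EM7 promoter–BleoR cassette with an SV40 poly(A) signal. This could confer Zeocin resistance in transfected cells or bacteria, but it would not be packaged into virus.

The viral genome is transcribed in packaging cells from a CMV enhancer/promoter fused to a truncated 5' LTR. It is followed by the Ψ packaging signal with a gag fragment, the Rev response element for Rev-dependent nuclear export, and the cPPT/CTS element that aids nuclear import of the reverse-transcribed genome. The expression cassette consists of a tetracycline response element with seven tetO copies joined to a minimal CMV promoter. This is presumably what the catalogue entry means by listing the promoter as CMV. It drives the roughly 0.5 kb Lmo2 coding sequence, which encodes a factor that acts with TAL1/SCL and LDB1 in erythroid development. No epitope tag or reporter is annotated. A WPRE downstream enhances transcript expression, and the cassette ends in a 3' LTR region followed by a bGH poly(A) signal.

Because no tetracycline transactivator is encoded, induction requires one to be supplied separately, for example from a co-delivered vector. The associated publication concerns screening transcription factors that underlie dendritic cell diversity, which is consistent with use in transcription-factor-driven cell fate studies.
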