Features (pLannotate 1.2.2; 32 found; start..end, strand, type, name):
     27..406     +  enhancer       CMV enhancer: human cytomegalovirus immediate early enhancer
    407..606     +  promoter       CMV promoter: human cytomegalovirus (CMV) immediate early promoter
    624..804     +  LTR            5' LTR (truncated): truncated 5' long terminal repeat (LTR) from HIV-1
    851..976     +  misc_feature   HIV-1 Ψ: packaging signal of human immunodeficiency virus type 1
    960..1323    +  CDS            HIV-1 gag (fragment): gag protein from human immunodeficiency virus 1; gag
   1469..1702    +  misc_feature   RRE: The Rev response element (RRE) of HIV-1 allows for Rev-dependent mRNA export from the nucleus to the cytoplasm.
   2079..2179    +  CDS            Rev (fragment): human immunodeficiency virus 1 (HIV-1) Rev protein; rev; enhances nuclear export of unspliced and incompletely spliced viral mRNAs
   2229..2346    +  misc_feature   cPPT/CTS: central polypurine tract and central termination sequence of HIV-1
   2403..2673    +  protein_bind   tetracycline response element: contains seven copies of the tetracycline operator tetO tetracycline repressor TetR
   2684..2701    +  misc_feature   MCS (fragment): pUC18/19 multiple cloning site
   2706..2744    +  promoter       minimal CMV promoter: human cytomegalovirus (CMV) immediate early promoter
   2844..3317    +  CDS            Lmo2: RBTN2_MOUSE - Also known as Rbtn-2, Rbtn2, Rhom-2. Experimental evidence at protein level: Swiss-Prot protein existence level 1. Acts with TAL1/SCL to regulate red blood cell development. Also acts with LDB1 to maintain erythroid precursors in an immature state. From Mus musculus (Mouse).
   3319..3345    +  misc_feature   MCS (fragment): pBluescript multiple cloning site
   3345..3933    +  misc_feature   WPRE: woodchuck hepatitis virus posttranscriptional regulatory element
   3870..4451    +  CDS            nef (fragment): NEF_HV1H2 - Experimental evidence at protein level: Swiss-Prot protein existence level 1. Extracellular Nef protein targets CD4(+) T-lymphocytes for apoptosis by interacting with CXCR4 surface receptors. From Human immunodeficiency virus type 1 group M subtype B (isolate HXB2) (HIV-1).
   4458..4638    +  LTR            5' LTR (truncated): truncated 5' long terminal repeat (LTR) from HIV-1
   4670..4894    +  polyA_signal   bGH poly(A) signal: bovine growth hormone polyadenylation signal
   4898..4919    +  promoter       SV40 promoter (fragment): SV40 enhancer and early promoter
   4940..5368    +  rep_origin     f1 ori (sequence partly withheld): f1 bacteriophage origin of replication; arrow indicates direction of (+) strand synthesis
   5382..5711    +  promoter       SV40 promoter: SV40 enhancer and early promoter
   5759..5806    +  promoter       EM7 promoter: synthetic bacterial promoter&nbsp
   5825..6199    +  CDS            BleoR: antibiotic-binding protein; Sh ble from Streptoalloteichus hindustanus; confers resistance to bleomycin, phleomycin, and Zeocin™
   6209..6334    +  CDS            ble (fragment): BLE_KLEPN - Experimental evidence at protein level: Swiss-Prot protein existence level 1. Binding protein with a strong affinity to the bleomycin family of antibiotics. Binds to CL990; an antimitotic-antibiotic compound. From Klebsiella pneumoniae.
   6329..6450    +  polyA_signal   SV40 poly(A) signal: SV40 polyadenylation signal
   6523..6539    -  protein_bind   lac operator: The lac repressor binds to the lac operator to inhibit transcription in E. coli. This inhibition can be relieved by adding lactose or isopropyl-β-D-thiogalactopyranoside (IPTG). lac repressor encoded by lacI
   6547..6577    -  promoter       lac promoter: promoter for the E. coli lac operon
   6592..6613    -  protein_bind   CAP binding site: CAP binding activates transcription in the presence of cAMP. E. coli catabolite activator protein
   6626..6718    -  CDS            lacI (fragment): lac repressor; lacI; The lac repressor binds to the lac operator to inhibit transcription in E. coli. This inhibition can be relieved by adding lactose or isopropyl-β-D-thiogalactopyranoside (IPTG).
   6901..7489    -  rep_origin     ori: high-copy-number ColE1/pMB1/pBR322/pUC origin of replication
   7660..8520    -  CDS            AmpR: β-lactamase; bla; confers resistance to ampicillin, carbenicillin, and related antibiotics
   8521..8625    -  promoter       AmpR promoter: bla
   8684..8736    -  misc_feature   bom (fragment): basis of mobility region from pBR322
>Addgene plasmid #207220 | pFUW-TetO-Lmo2 | addgene full sequence | sequence record 416300 | Addgene NGS Result
CGATGTACGGGCCAGATATACGCGTTGACATTGATTATTGACTAGTTATTAATAGTAATCAATTACGGGG
TCATTAGTTCATAGCCCATATATGGAGTTCCGCGTTACATAACTTACGGTAAATGGCCCGCCTGGCTGAC
CGCCCAACGACCCCCGCCCATTGACGTCAATAATGACGTATGTTCCCATAGTAACGCCAATAGGGACTTT
CCATTGACGTCAATGGGTGGAGTATTTACGGTAAACTGCCCACTTGGCAGTACATCAAGTGTATCATATG
CCAAGTACGCCCCCTATTGACGTCAATGACGGTAAATGGCCCGCCTGGCATTATGCCCAGTACATGACCT
TATGGGACTTTCCTACTTGGCAGTACATCTACGTATTAGTCATCGCTATTACCATGGTGATGCGGTTTTG
GCAGTACATCAATGGGCGTGGATAGCGGTTTGACTCACGGGGATTTCCAAGTCTCCACCCCATTGACGTC
AATGGGAGTTTGTTTTGGCACCAAAATCAACGGGACTTTCCAAAATGTCGTAACAACTCCGCCCCATTGA
CGCAAATGGGCGGTAGGCGTGTACGGTGGGAGGTCTATATAAGCAGCGCGTTTTGCCTGTACTGGGTCTC
TCTGGTTAGACCAGATCTGAGCCTGGGAGCTCTCTGGCTAACTAGGGAACCCACTGCTTAAGCCTCAATA
AAGCTTGCCTTGAGTGCTTCAAGTAGTGTGTGCCCGTCTGTTGTGTGACTCTGGTAACTAGAGATCCCTC
AGACCCTTTTAGTCAGTGTGGAAAATCTCTAGCAGTGGCGCCCGAACAGGGACTTGAAAGCGAAAGGGAA
ACCAGAGGAGCTCTCTCGACGCAGGACTCGGCTTGCTGAAGCGCGCACGGCAAGAGGCGAGGGGCGGCGA
CTGGTGAGTACGCCAAAAATTTTGACTAGCGGAGGCTAGAAGGAGAGAGATGGGTGCGAGAGCGTCAGTA
TTAAGCGGGGGAGAATTAGATCGCGATGGGAAAAAATTCGGTTAAGGCCAGGGGGAAAGAAAAAATATAA
ATTAAAACATATAGTATGGGCAAGCAGGGAGCTAGAACGATTCGCAGTTAATCCTGGCCTGTTAGAAACA
TCAGAAGGCTGTAGACAAATACTGGGACAGCTACAACCATCCCTTCAGACAGGATCAGAAGAACTTAGAT
CATTATATAATACAGTAGCAACCCTCTATTGTGTGCATCAAAGGATAGAGATAAAAGACACCAAGGAAGC
TTTAGACAAGATAGAGGAAGAGCAAAACAAAAGTAAGACCACCGCACAGCAAGCGGCCGCTGATCTTCAG
ACCTGGAGGAGGAGATATGAGGGACAATTGGAGAAGTGAATTATATAAATATAAAGTAGTAAAAATTGAA
CCATTAGGAGTAGCACCCACCAAGGCAAAGAGAAGAGTGGTGCAGAGAGAAAAAAGAGCAGTGGGAATAG
GAGCTTTGTTCCTTGGGTTCTTGGGAGCAGCAGGAAGCACTATGGGCGCAGCGTCAATGACGCTGACGGT
ACAGGCCAGACAATTATTGTCTGGTATAGTGCAGCAGCAGAACAATTTGCTGAGGGCTATTGAGGCGCAA
CAGCATCTGTTGCAACTCACAGTCTGGGGCATCAAGCAGCTCCAGGCAAGAATCCTGGCTGTGGAAAGAT
ACCTAAAGGATCAACAGCTCCTGGGGATTTGGGGTTGCTCTGGAAAACTCATTTGCACCACTGCTGTGCC
TTGGAATGCTAGTTGGAGTAATAAATCTCTGGAACAGATTTGGAATCACACGACCTGGATGGAGTGGGAC
AGAGAAATTAACAATTACACAAGCTTAATACACTCCTTAATTGAAGAATCGCAAAACCAGCAAGAAAAGA
ATGAACAAGAATTATTGGAATTAGATAAATGGGCAAGTTTGTGGAATTGGTTTAACATAACAAATTGGCT
GTGGTATATAAAATTATTCATAATGATAGTAGGAGGCTTGGTAGGTTTAAGAATAGTTTTTGCTGTACTT
TCTATAGTGAATAGAGTTAGGCAGGGATATTCACCATTATCGTTTCAGACCCACCTCCCAACCCCGAGGG
GACCCGACAGGCCCGAAGGAATAGAAGAAGAAGGTGGAGAGAGAGACAGAGACAGATCCATTCGATTAGT
GAACGGATCGGCACTGCGTGCGCCAATTCTGCAGACAAATGGCAGTATTCATCCACAATTTTAAAAGAAA
AGGGGGGATTGGGGGGTACAGTGCAGGGGAAAGAATAGTAGACATAATAGCAACAGACATACAAACTAAA
GAATTACAAAAACAAATTACAAAAATTCAAAATTTTCGGGTTTATTACAGGGACAGCAGAGATCCAGTTT
GGTTAGATCTCGAGTTTACCACTCCCTATCAGTGATAGAGAAAAGTGAAAGTCGAGTTTACCACTCCCTA
TCAGTGATAGAGAAAAGTGAAAGTCGAGTTTACCACTCCCTATCAGTGATAGAGAAAAGTGAAAGTCGAG
TTTACCACTCCCTATCAGTGATAGAGAAAAGTGAAAGTCGAGTTTACCACTCCCTATCAGTGATAGAGAA
AAGTGAAAGTCGAGTTTACCACTCCCTATCAGTGATAGAGAAAAGTGAAAGTCGAGTTTACCACTCCCTA
TCAGTGATAGAGAAAAGTGAAAGTCGAGCTCGGTACCCGGGTCGAGGTAGGCGTGTACGGTGGGAGGCCT
ATATAAGCAGAGCTCGTTTAGTGAACCGTCAGATCGCCTGGAGACGCCATCCACGCTGTTTTGACCTCCA
TAGAAGACACCGGGACCGATCCAGCCTCCGCGGCCCCGAATTCATGTCCTCGGCCATCGAAAGGAAGAGC
CTGGACCCGTCTGAGGAACCCGTGGATGAGGTGCTGCAGATACCCCCATCCCTGCTGACATGTGGTGGCT
GCCAGCAGAACATAGGGGACCGCTACTTCCTGAAAGCCATCGACCAGTACTGGCATGAGGATTGCCTCAG
CTGTGACCTCTGTGGGTGTCGGCTGGGAGAGGTGGGGAGGCGCCTCTACTACAAGCTGGGACGGAAATTG
TGCAGGAGAGACTATCTCAGGCTTTTTGGTCAGGATGGTCTCTGTGCATCCTGTGACAAGCGGATCCGTG
CCTATGAGATGACGATGCGGGTGAAAGACAAAGTGTATCACCTGGAGTGTTTCAAATGCGCCGCCTGTCA
GAAGCATTTCTGTGTAGGTGACAGATACCTTCTCATCAACTCCGACATAGTGTGTGAACAAGACATCTAC
GAGTGGACCAAGATCAATGGGATCATCTAGGAATTCGATATCAAGCTTATCGATAATCAACCTCTGGATT
ACAAAATTTGTGAAAGATTGACTGGTATTCTTAACTATGTTGCTCCTTTTACGCTATGTGGATACGCTGC
TTTAATGCCTTTGTATCATGCTATTGCTTCCCGTATGGCTTTCATTTTCTCCTCCTTGTATAAATCCTGG
TTGCTGTCTCTTTATGAGGAGTTGTGGCCCGTTGTCAGGCAACGTGGCGTGGTGTGCACTGTGTTTGCTG
ACGCAACCCCCACTGGTTGGGGCATTGCCACCACCTGTCAGCTCCTTTCCGGGACTTTCGCTTTCCCCCT
CCCTATTGCCACGGCGGAACTCATCGCCGCCTGCCTTGCCCGCTGCTGGACAGGGGCTCGGCTGTTGGGC
ACTGACAATTCCGTGGTGTTGTCGGGGAAATCATCGTCCTTTCCTTGGCTGCTCGCCTGTGTTGCCACCT
GGATTCTGCGCGGGACGTCCTTCTGCTACGTCCCTTCGGCCCTCAATCCAGCGGACCTTCCTTCCCGCGG
CCTGCTGCCGGCTCTGCGGCCTCTTCCGCGTCTTCGCCTTCGCCCTCAGACGAGTCGGATCTCCCTTTGG
GCCGCCTCCCCGCATCGATACCGTCGACCTCGAGACCTAGAAAAACATGGAGCAATCACAAGTAGCAATA
CAGCAGCTACCAATGCTGATTGTGCCTGGCTAGAAGCACAAGAGGAGGAGGAGGTGGGTTTTCCAGTCAC
ACCTCAGGTACCTTTAAGACCAATGACTTACAAGGCAGCTGTAGATCTTAGCCACTTTTTAAAAGAAAAG
GGGGGACTGGAAGGGCTAATTCACTCCCAACGAAGACAAGATATCCTTGATCTGTGGATCTACCACACAC
AAGGCTACTTCCCTGATTGGCAGAACTACACACCAGGGCCAGGGATCAGATATCCACTGACCTTTGGATG
GTGCTACAAGCTAGTACCAGTTGAGCAAGAGAAGGTAGAAGAAGCCAATGAAGGAGAGAACACCCGCTTG
TTACACCCTGTGAGCCTGCATGGGATGGATGACCCGGAGAGAGAAGTATTAGAGTGGAGGTTTGACAGCC
GCCTAGCATTTCATCACATGGCCCGAGAGCTGCATCCGGACTGTACTGGGTCTCTCTGGTTAGACCAGAT
CTGAGCCTGGGAGCTCTCTGGCTAACTAGGGAACCCACTGCTTAAGCCTCAATAAAGCTTGCCTTGAGTG
CTTCAAGTAGTGTGTGCCCGTCTGTTGTGTGACTCTGGTAACTAGAGATCCCTCAGACCCTTTTAGTCAG
TGTGGAAAATCTCTAGCAGGGCCCGTTTAAACCCGCTGATCAGCCTCGACTGTGCCTTCTAGTTGCCAGC
CATCTGTTGTTTGCCCCTCCCCCGTGCCTTCCTTGACCCTGGAAGGTGCCACTCCCACTGTCCTTTCCTA
ATAAAATGAGGAAATTGCATCGCATTGTCTGAGTAGGTGTCATTCTATTCTGGGGGGTGGGGTGGGGCAG
GACAGCAAGGGGGAGGATTGGGAAGACAATAGCAGGCATGCTGGGGATGCGGTGGGCTCTATGGCTTCTG
AGGCGGAAAGAACCAGCTGGGGCTCTAGGGGGTATCCCC
[124 nt withheld, positions 4940-5063]
C
[91 nt withheld, positions 5065-5155]
A
[49 nt withheld, positions 5157-5205]
CCTTTGACGTTGGAGTCCACGTTCTTT
[37 nt withheld, positions 5233-5269]
ACCCTATCTCGGTCTATTCTTTTGATTTATAAGGGATTTTGCCGATTTCGGCCTATTGGTTAAAAAATGA
GCTGATTTAACAAAAATTTAACGCGAATTAATTCTGTGGAATGTGTGTCAGTTAGGGTGTGGAAAGTCCC
CAGGCTCCCCAGCAGGCAGAAGTATGCAAAGCATGCATCTCAATTAGTCAGCAACCAGGTGTGGAAAGTC
CCCAGGCTCCCCAGCAGGCAGAAGTATGCAAAGCATGCATCTCAATTAGTCAGCAACCATAGTCCCGCCC
CTAACTCCGCCCATCCCGCCCCTAACTCCGCCCAGTTCCGCCCATTCTCCGCCCCATGGCTGACTAATTT
TTTTTATTTATGCAGAGGCCGAGGCCGCCTCTGCCTCTGAGCTATTCCAGAAGTAGTGAGGAGGCTTTTT
TGGAGGCCTAGGCTTTTGCAAAAAGCTCCCGGGAGCTTGTATATCCATTTTCGGATCTGATCAGCACGTG
TTGACAATTAATCATCGGCATAGTATATCGGCATAGTATAATACGACAAGGTGAGGAACTAAACCATGGC
CAAGTTGACCAGTGCCGTTCCGGTGCTCACCGCGCGCGACGTCGCCGGAGCGGTCGAGTTCTGGACCGAC
CGGCTCGGGTTCTCCCGGGACTTCGTGGAGGACGACTTCGCCGGTGTGGTCCGGGACGACGTGACCCTGT
TCATCAGCGCGGTCCAGGACCAGGTGGTGCCGGACAACACCCTGGCCTGGGTGTGGGTGCGCGGCCTGGA
CGAGCTGTACGCCGAGTGGTCGGAGGTCGTGTCCACGAACTTCCGGGACGCCTCCGGGCCGGCCATGACC
GAGATCGGCGAGCAGCCGTGGGGGCGGGAGTTCGCCCTGCGCGACCCGGCCGGCAACTGCGTGCACTTCG
TGGCCGAGGAGCAGGACTGACACGTGCTACGAGATTTCGATTCCACCGCCGCCTTCTATGAAAGGTTGGG
CTTCGGAATCGTTTTCCGGGACGCCGGCTGGATGATCCTCCAGCGCGGGGATCTCATGCTGGAGTTCTTC
GCCCACCCCAACTTGTTTATTGCAGCTTATAATGGTTACAAATAAAGCAATAGCATCACAAATTTCACAA
ATAAAGCATTTTTTTCACTGCATTCTAGTTGTGGTTTGTCCAAACTCATCAATGTATCTTATCATGTCTG
TATACCGTCGACCTCTAGCTAGAGCTTGGCGTAATCATGGTCATAGCTGTTTCCTGTGTGAAATTGTTAT
CCGCTCACAATTCCACACAACATACGAGCCGGAAGCATAAAGTGTAAAGCCTGGGGTGCCTAATGAGTGA
GCTAACTCACATTAATTGCGTTGCGCTCACTGCCCGCTTTCCAGTCGGGAAACCTGTCGTGCCAGCTGCA
TTAATGAATCGGCCAACGCGCGGGGAGAGGCGGTTTGCGTATTGGGCGCTCTTCCGCTTCCTCGCTCACT
GACTCGCTGCGCTCGGTCGTTCGGCTGCGGCGAGCGGTATCAGCTCACTCAAAGGCGGTAATACGGTTAT
CCACAGAATCAGGGGATAACGCAGGAAAGAACATGTGAGCAAAAGGCCAGCAAAAGGCCAGGAACCGTAA
AAAGGCCGCGTTGCTGGCGTTTTTCCATAGGCTCCGCCCCCCTGACGAGCATCACAAAAATCGACGCTCA
AGTCAGAGGTGGCGAAACCCGACAGGACTATAAAGATACCAGGCGTTTCCCCCTGGAAGCTCCCTCGTGC
GCTCTCCTGTTCCGACCCTGCCGCTTACCGGATACCTGTCCGCCTTTCTCCCTTCGGGAAGCGTGGCGCT
TTCTCATAGCTCACGCTGTAGGTATCTCAGTTCGGTGTAGGTCGTTCGCTCCAAGCTGGGCTGTGTGCAC
GAACCCCCCGTTCAGCCCGACCGCTGCGCCTTATCCGGTAACTATCGTCTTGAGTCCAACCCGGTAAGAC
ACGACTTATCGCCACTGGCAGCAGCCACTGGTAACAGGATTAGCAGAGCGAGGTATGTAGGCGGTGCTAC
AGAGTTCTTGAAGTGGTGGCCTAACTACGGCTACACTAGAAGAACAGTATTTGGTATCTGCGCTCTGCTG
AAGCCAGTTACCTTCGGAAAAAGAGTTGGTAGCTCTTGATCCGGCAAACAAACCACCGCTGGTAGCGGTG
GTTTTTTTGTTTGCAAGCAGCAGATTACGCGCAGAAAAAAAGGATCTCAAGAAGATCCTTTGATCTTTTC
TACGGGGTCTGACGCTCAGTGGAACGAAAACTCACGTTAAGGGATTTTGGTCATGAGATTATCAAAAAGG
ATCTTCACCTAGATCCTTTTAAATTAAAAATGAAGTTTTAAATCAATCTAAAGTATATATGAGTAAACTT
GGTCTGACAGTTACCAATGCTTAATCAGTGAGGCACCTATCTCAGCGATCTGTCTATTTCGTTCATCCAT
AGTTGCCTGACTCCCCGTCGTGTAGATAACTACGATACGGGAGGGCTTACCATCTGGCCCCAGTGCTGCA
ATGATACCGCGAGACCCACGCTCACCGGCTCCAGATTTATCAGCAATAAACCAGCCAGCCGGAAGGGCCG
AGCGCAGAAGTGGTCCTGCAACTTTATCCGCCTCCATCCAGTCTATTAATTGTTGCCGGGAAGCTAGAGT
AAGTAGTTCGCCAGTTAATAGTTTGCGCAACGTTGTTGCCATTGCTACAGGCATCGTGGTGTCACGCTCG
TCGTTTGGTATGGCTTCATTCAGCTCCGGTTCCCAACGATCAAGGCGAGTTACATGATCCCCCATGTTGT
GCAAAAAAGCGGTTAGCTCCTTCGGTCCTCCGATCGTTGTCAGAAGTAAGTTGGCCGCAGTGTTATCACT
CATGGTTATGGCAGCACTGCATAATTCTCTTACTGTCATGCCATCCGTAAGATGCTTTTCTGTGACTGGT
GAGTACTCAACCAAGTCATTCTGAGAATAGTGTATGCGGCGACCGAGTTGCTCTTGCCCGGCGTCAATAC
GGGATAATACCGCGCCACATAGCAGAACTTTAAAAGTGCTCATCATTGGAAAACGTTCTTCGGGGCGAAA
ACTCTCAAGGATCTTACCGCTGTTGAGATCCAGTTCGATGTAACCCACTCGTGCACCCAACTGATCTTCA
GCATCTTTTACTTTCACCAGCGTTTCTGGGTGAGCAAAAACAGGAAGGCAAAATGCCGCAAAAAAGGGAA
TAAGGGCGACACGGAAATGTTGAATACTCATACTCTTCCTTTTTCAATATTATTGAAGCATTTATCAGGG
TTATTGTCTCATGAGCGGATACATATTTGAATGTATTTAGAAAAATAAACAAATAGGGGTTCCGCGCACA
TTTCCCCGAAAAGTGCCACCTGACGTCGACGGATCGGGAGATCTCCCGATCCCCTATGGTGCACTCTCAG
TACAATCTGCTCTGATGCCGCATAGTTAAGCCAGTATCTGCTCCCTGCTTGTGTGTTGGAGGTCGCTGAG
TAGTGCGCGAGCAAAATTTAAGCTACAACAAGGCAAGGCTTGACCGACAATTGCATGAAGAATCTGCTTA
GGGTTAGGCGTTTTGCGCTGCTTCG
